Addgene plasmid #66865: pETM6-M.accABCD
Purpose: Encodes accA, accB, accC, accD in monocistronic configuration.
Depositing lab: Mattheos Koffas. Depositing organization: Rensselaer Polytechnic Institute. Publication: Modular optimization of multi-gene pathways for fatty acids production in E. coli. Xu P, Gu Q, Wang W, Wong L, Bower AG, Collins CH, Koffas MA. Nat Commun. 2013;4:1409. doi: 10.1038/ncomms2425. PubMed 23361000.
Backbone
  Vector backbone: pETM6
  Backbone size w/o insert (bp): 5149
  Total vector size (bp): 9679
  Vector type: Bacterial Expression, Synthetic Biology
Growth in bacteria
  Bacterial resistance: Ampicillin, 100 μg/mL
  Growth temperature: 37°C
  Growth strain: DH5alpha
  Copy number: High Copy
Gene/Insert 1
  Gene/Insert name: accA
  Species: E. coli
  Insert size (bp): 960
  Promoter: T7
  Cloning method: Restriction Enzyme; 5′ cloning site NdeI (not destroyed); 3′ cloning site XhoI (not destroyed)
  Sequencing primers: 5′ ATGAGTCTGAATTTCCTTG; 3′ TTACGCGTAACCGTAGCTC
Gene/Insert 2
  Gene/Insert name: accB
  Species: E. coli
  Insert size (bp): 471
  Promoter: T7
  Cloning method: Restriction Enzyme; 5′ cloning site NdeI (not destroyed); 3′ cloning site XhoI (not destroyed)
  Sequencing primers: 5′ ATGGATATTCGTAAG; 3′ TTACTCGATGACGACC
Gene/Insert 3
  Gene/Insert name: accC
  Species: E. coli
  Insert size (bp): 1350
  Promoter: T7
  Cloning method: Restriction Enzyme; 5′ cloning site NdeI (not destroyed); 3′ cloning site XhoI (not destroyed)
  Sequencing primers: 5′ ATGCTGGATAAAATTG; 3′ TTATTTTTCCTGAAGACC
Gene/Insert 4
  Gene/Insert name: accD
  Species: E. coli
  Insert size (bp): 915
  Promoter: T7
  Cloning method: Restriction Enzyme; 5′ cloning site NdeI (not destroyed); 3′ cloning site XhoI (not destroyed)
  Sequencing primers: 5′ ATGAGCTGGATTGAACG; 3′ TCAGGCCTCAGGTTCCTG
Terms and licenses: Academic/Nonprofit Terms; Industry Terms: Not Available to Industry
How to cite: pETM6-M.accABCD was a gift from Mattheos Koffas (Addgene plasmid # 66865 ; http://n2t.net/addgene:66865 ; RRID:Addgene_66865)
