[The description below was written by a language model from this plasmid's Addgene catalogue record and pLannotate feature annotations shown in this document.]
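Description:
pETM6-M.accABCD is a 9,679 bp bacterial expression plasmid built on the pETM6 backbone, a pET-type vector used for synthetic biology and multi-gene pathway assembly in E. coli. It replicates from a ColE1/pMB1-family origin accompanied by the bom region and the rop gene. The catalogue lists it as high copy, although rop normally moderates copy number. Selection is by ampicillin through the β-lactamase gene. An f1 origin is also present, along with short tetracycline-resistance gene fragments that appear to be nonfunctional pBR322 remnants. The backbone carries lacI under its own promoter to supply lac repressor.

The payload consists of the four E. coli genes for the subunits of acetyl-CoA carboxylase: accA and accD (carboxyltransferase subunits), accB (biotin carboxyl carrier protein) and accC (biotin carboxylase). Together these convert acetyl-CoA to malonyl-CoA, the committed precursor for fatty acid synthesis. The genes are arranged in a "monocistronic" configuration: each one sits in its own complete, same-orientation expression unit with a T7 promoter, lac operator, T7 gene 10 ribosome binding site and T7 terminator, so each is transcribed as a separate mRNA. Expression therefore needs a host that supplies T7 RNA polymerase and is inducible with IPTG. An S-tag fragment is annotated downstream of each coding region, separated from it by a short gap. The record does not indicate that it is fused to the proteins, and it is probably leftover vector sequence.

The associated work concerns modular optimization of multi-gene pathways for fatty acid production in E. coli. There, the construct would serve as the module that raises malonyl-CoA supply.
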