Features (pLannotate 1.2.2; 36 found; start..end, strand, type, name):
      3..27      +  protein_bind   lac operator: The lac repressor binds to the lac operator to inhibit transcription in E. coli. This inhibition can be relieved by adding lactose or isopropyl-β-D-thiogalactopyranoside (IPTG). lac repressor encoded by lacI
     42..64      +  RBS            RBS: efficient ribosome binding site from bacteriophage T7 gene 10 (Olins and Rangwala, 1989)
     72..1028    +  CDS            accA: ACCA_ECOLI - Experimental evidence at protein level: Swiss-Prot protein existence level 1. Component of the acetyl coenzyme A carboxylase (ACC) complex. First, biotin carboxylase catalyzes the carboxylation of biotin on its carrier protein (BCCP) and then the CO(2) group is transferred by the carboxyltransferase to acetyl-CoA to form malonyl-CoA. From Escherichia coli (strain K12).
   1044..1085    +  CDS            S-Tag (fragment): affinity and epitope tag derived from pancreatic ribonuclease A
   1141..1188    +  terminator     T7 terminator: transcription terminator for bacteriophage T7 RNA polymerase
   1222..1240    +  promoter       T7 promoter: promoter for bacteriophage T7 RNA polymerase
   1241..1265    +  protein_bind   lac operator: The lac repressor binds to the lac operator to inhibit transcription in E. coli. This inhibition can be relieved by adding lactose or isopropyl-β-D-thiogalactopyranoside (IPTG). lac repressor encoded by lacI
   1280..1302    +  RBS            RBS: efficient ribosome binding site from bacteriophage T7 gene 10 (Olins and Rangwala, 1989)
   1310..1777    +  CDS            accB (sequence partly withheld): BCCP_ECOLI - Also known as fabE. Experimental evidence at protein level: Swiss-Prot protein existence level 1. This protein is a component of the acetyl coenzyme A carboxylase complex; first, biotin carboxylase catalyzes the carboxylation of the carrier protein and then the transcarboxylase transfers the carboxyl group to form malonyl-CoA. From Escherichia coli (strain K12).
   1793..1834    +  CDS            S-Tag (fragment): affinity and epitope tag derived from pancreatic ribonuclease A
   1890..1937    +  terminator     T7 terminator: transcription terminator for bacteriophage T7 RNA polymerase
   1971..1989    +  promoter       T7 promoter: promoter for bacteriophage T7 RNA polymerase
   1990..2014    +  protein_bind   lac operator: The lac repressor binds to the lac operator to inhibit transcription in E. coli. This inhibition can be relieved by adding lactose or isopropyl-β-D-thiogalactopyranoside (IPTG). lac repressor encoded by lacI
   2029..2051    +  RBS            RBS: efficient ribosome binding site from bacteriophage T7 gene 10 (Olins and Rangwala, 1989)
   2059..3405    +  CDS            accC: ACCC_ECOLI - Also known as fabG. Experimental evidence at protein level: Swiss-Prot protein existence level 1. This protein is a component of the acetyl coenzyme A carboxylase complex; first, biotin carboxylase catalyzes the carboxylation of the carrier protein and then the transcarboxylase transfers the carboxyl group to form malonyl-CoA. From Escherichia coli (strain K12).
   3421..3462    +  CDS            S-Tag (fragment): affinity and epitope tag derived from pancreatic ribonuclease A
   3518..3565    +  terminator     T7 terminator: transcription terminator for bacteriophage T7 RNA polymerase
   3599..3617    +  promoter       T7 promoter: promoter for bacteriophage T7 RNA polymerase
   3618..3642    +  protein_bind   lac operator: The lac repressor binds to the lac operator to inhibit transcription in E. coli. This inhibition can be relieved by adding lactose or isopropyl-β-D-thiogalactopyranoside (IPTG). lac repressor encoded by lacI
   3657..3679    +  RBS            RBS: efficient ribosome binding site from bacteriophage T7 gene 10 (Olins and Rangwala, 1989)
   3687..4598    +  CDS            accD: ACCD_ECOLI - Also known as dedB, usg. Experimental evidence at protein level: Swiss-Prot protein existence level 1. Controls translation of mRNA for both itself and the alpha- subunit (accA) by binding to a probable hairpin in the 5' of the mRNA. Binding to mRNA inhibits translation; this is partially relieved by acetyl-CoA. Increasing amounts of mRNA also inhibit enzyme activity. From Escherichia coli (strain K12).
   4614..4655    +  CDS            S-Tag (fragment): affinity and epitope tag derived from pancreatic ribonuclease A
   4711..4758    +  terminator     T7 terminator: transcription terminator for bacteriophage T7 RNA polymerase
   4802..5257    +  rep_origin     f1 ori (sequence partly withheld): f1 bacteriophage origin of replication; arrow indicates direction of (+) strand synthesis
   5372..6232    -  CDS            AmpR: β-lactamase; bla; confers resistance to ampicillin, carbenicillin, and related antibiotics
   6233..6325    -  promoter       AmpR promoter: bla
   6406..6994    +  rep_origin     ori: high-copy-number ColE1/pMB1/pBR322/pUC origin of replication
   7180..7322    -  misc_feature   bom: basis of mobility region from pBR322
   7424..7615    -  CDS            rop: Rop protein, which maintains plasmids at low copy number; rop
   7632..8012    +  CDS            YPB1_ECOLX: Protein predicted: Swiss-Prot protein existence level 4. From Escherichia coli.
   8074..8138    -  CDS            TcR (fragment): tetracycline efflux protein; tet; confers resistance to tetracycline
   8153..8174    -  protein_bind   CAP binding site: CAP binding activates transcription in the presence of cAMP. E. coli catabolite activator protein
   8187..9269    -  CDS            lacI: lac repressor; lacI; The lac repressor binds to the lac operator to inhibit transcription in E. coli. This inhibition can be relieved by adding lactose or isopropyl-β-D-thiogalactopyranoside (IPTG).
   9270..9347    -  promoter       lacI promoter: lacI
   9355..9628    -  CDS            TcR (fragment): tetracycline efflux protein; tet; confers resistance to tetracycline
   9663..2       +  promoter       T7 promoter (across the origin): promoter for bacteriophage T7 RNA polymerase
>Addgene plasmid #66865 | pETM6-M.accABCD | depositor full sequence | sequence record 114595 | pETM6-M.accABCD sequence 9679 bps
GGGGAATTGTGAGCGGATAACAATTCCCCTCTAGAAATAATTTTGTTTAACTTTAAGAAGGAGATATACA
TATGAGTCTGAATTTCCTTGATTTTGAACAGCCGATTGCAGAGCTGGAAGCGAAAATCGATTCTCTGACT
GCGGTTAGCCGTCAGGATGAGAAACTGGATATTAACATCGATGAAGAAGTGCATCGTCTGCGTGAAAAAA
GCGTAGAACTGACACGTAAAATCTTCGCCGATCTCGGTGCATGGCAGATTGCGCAACTGGCACGCCATCC
ACAGCGTCCTTATACCCTGGATTACGTTCGCCTGGCATTTGATGAATTTGACGAACTGGCTGGCGACCGC
GCGTATGCAGACGATAAAGCTATCGTCGGTGGTATCGCCCGTCTCGATGGTCGTCCGGTGATGATCATTG
GTCATCAAAAAGGTCGTGAAACCAAAGAAAAAATTCGCCGTAACTTTGGTATGCCAGCGCCAGAAGGTTA
CCGCAAAGCACTGCGTCTGATGCAAATGGCTGAACGCTTTAAGATGCCTATCATCACCTTTATCGACACC
CCGGGGGCTTATCCTGGCGTGGGCGCAGAAGAGCGTGGTCAGTCTGAAGCCATTGCACGCAACCTGCGTG
AAATGTCTCGCCTCGGCGTACCGGTAGTTTGTACGGTTATCGGTGAAGGTGGTTCTGGCGGTGCGCTGGC
GATTGGCGTGGGCGATAAAGTGAATATGCTGCAATACAGCACCTATTCCGTTATCTCGCCGGAAGGTTGT
GCGTCCATTCTGTGGAAGAGCGCCGACAAAGCGCCGCTGGCGGCTGAAGCGATGGGTATCATTGCTCCGC
GTCTGAAAGAACTGAAACTGATCGACTCCATCATCCCGGAACCACTGGGTGGTGCTCACCGTAACCCGGA
AGCGATGGCGGCATCGTTGAAAGCGCAACTGCTGGCGGATCTGGCCGATCTCGACGTGTTAAGCACTGAA
GATTTAAAAAATCGTCGTTATCAGCGCCTGATGAGCTACGGTTACGCGTAACTCGAGTCTGGTAAAGAAA
CCGCTGCTGCGAAATTTGAACGCCAGCACATGGACTCGTCTACTAGTCGCAGCTTAATTAACCTAAACTG
CTGCCACCGCTGAGCAATAACTAGCATAACCCCTTGGGGCCTCTAAACGGGTCTTGAGGGGTTTTTTGCT
AGGATCGAGATCGATCTCGATCCCGCGAAATTAATACGACTCACTATAGGGGAATTGTGAGCGGATAACA
ATTCCCCTCTAGAAATAATTTTGTTTAACTTTAAGAAGGAGATATACATATGGATATTCGTAAGATTAAA
AAACTGATCGAGCTGGTTGAAGAATCAGGCATCTCCGAACTGGAAATTTCTGAAGGCGAAGAGTCAGTAC
GCATTAGCCGTGCAGCTCCTGCCGCAAGTTTCCCTGTGATGCAACAAGCTTACGCTGCACCAATGATGCA
GCAGCCAGCTCAATCTAACGCAGCCGCTCCGGCGACCGTTCCTTCCATGGAAGCGCCAGCAGCAGCG
[240 nt withheld, positions 1538-1777]
TAACTCGAGTCTGGTAAAGAAACCGCTGCTGCGAAATTTGAACGCCAGCACATGGACTCGTCTACTAGTC
GCAGCTTAATTAACCTAAACTGCTGCCACCGCTGAGCAATAACTAGCATAACCCCTTGGGGCCTCTAAAC
GGGTCTTGAGGGGTTTTTTGCTAGGATCGAGATCGATCTCGATCCCGCGAAATTAATACGACTCACTATA
GGGGAATTGTGAGCGGATAACAATTCCCCTCTAGAAATAATTTTGTTTAACTTTAAGAAGGAGATATACA
TATGCTGGATAAAATTGTTATTGCCAACCGCGGCGAGATTGCATTGCGTATTCTTCGTGCCTGTAAAGAA
CTGGGCATCAAGACTGTCGCTGTGCACTCCAGCGCGGATCGCGATCTAAAACACGTATTACTGGCAGATG
AAACGGTCTGTATTGGCCCTGCTCCGTCAGTAAAAAGTTATCTGAACATCCCGGCAATCATCAGCGCCGC
TGAAATCACCGGCGCAGTAGCAATCCATCCGGGTTACGGCTTCCTCTCCGAGAACGCCAACTTTGCCGAG
CAGGTTGAACGCTCCGGCTTTATCTTCATTGGCCCGAAAGCAGAAACCATTCGCCTGATGGGCGACAAAG
TATCCGCAATCGCGGCGATGAAAAAAGCGGGCGTCCCTTGCGTACCGGGTTCTGACGGCCCGCTGGGCGA
CGATATGGATAAAAACCGTGCCATTGCTAAACGCATTGGTTATCCGGTGATTATCAAAGCCTCCGGCGGC
GGCGGCGGTCGCGGTATGCGCGTAGTGCGCGGCGACGCTGAACTGGCACAATCCATCTCCATGACCCGTG
CGGAAGCGAAAGCTGCTTTCAGCAACGATATGGTTTACATGGAGAAATACCTGGAAAATCCTCGCCACGT
CGAGATTCAGGTACTGGCTGACGGTCAGGGCAACGCTATCTATCTGGCGGAACGTGACTGCTCCATGCAA
CGCCGCCACCAGAAAGTGGTCGAAGAAGCGCCAGCACCGGGCATTACCCCGGAACTGCGTCGCTACATCG
GCGAACGTTGCGCTAAAGCGTGTGTTGATATCGGCTATCGCGGTGCAGGTACTTTCGAGTTCCTGTTCGA
AAACGGCGAGTTCTATTTCATCGAAATGAACACCCGTATTCAGGTAGAACACCCGGTTACAGAAATGATC
ACCGGCGTTGACCTGATCAAAGAACAGCTGCGTATCGCTGCCGGTCAACCGCTGTCGATCAAGCAAGAAG
AAGTTCACGTTCGCGGCCATGCGGTGGAATGTCGTATCAACGCCGAAGATCCGAACACCTTCCTGCCAAG
TCCGGGCAAAATCACCCGTTTCCACGCACCTGGCGGTTTTGGCGTACGTTGGGAGTCTCATATCTACGCG
GGCTACACCGTACCGCCGTACTATGACTCAATGATCGGTAAGCTGATTTGCTACGGTGAAAACCGTGACG
TGGCGATTGCCCGCATGAAGAATGCGCTGCAGGAGCTGATCATCGACGGTATCAAAACCAACGTTGATCT
GCAGATCCGCATCATGAATGACGAGAACTTCCAGCATGGTGGCACTAACATCCACTATCTGGAGAAAAAA
CTCGGTCTTCAGGAAAAATAACTCGAGTCTGGTAAAGAAACCGCTGCTGCGAAATTTGAACGCCAGCACA
TGGACTCGTCTACTAGTCGCAGCTTAATTAACCTAAACTGCTGCCACCGCTGAGCAATAACTAGCATAAC
CCCTTGGGGCCTCTAAACGGGTCTTGAGGGGTTTTTTGCTAGGATCGAGATCGATCTCGATCCCGCGAAA
TTAATACGACTCACTATAGGGGAATTGTGAGCGGATAACAATTCCCCTCTAGAAATAATTTTGTTTAACT
TTAAGAAGGAGATATACATATGAGCTGGATTGAACGAATTAAAAGCAACATTACTCCCACCCGCAAGGCG
AGCATTCCTGAAGGGGTGTGGACTAAGTGTGATAGCTGCGGTCAGGTTTTATACCGCGCTGAGCTGGAAC
GTAATCTTGAGGTCTGTCCGAAGTGTGACCATCACATGCGTATGACAGCGCGTAATCGCCTGCATAGCCT
GTTAGATGAAGGAAGCCTTGTGGAGCTGGGTAGCGAGCTTGAGCCGAAAGATGTGCTGAAGTTTCGTGAC
TCCAAGAAGTATAAAGACCGTCTGGCATCTGCGCAGAAAGAAACCGGCGAAAAAGATGCGCTGGTGGTGA
TGAAAGGCACTCTGTATGGAATGCCGGTTGTCGCTGCGGCATTCGAGTTCGCCTTTATGGGCGGTTCAAT
GGGGTCTGTTGTGGGTGCACGTTTCGTGCGTGCCGTTGAGCAGGCGCTGGAAGATAACTGCCCGCTGATC
TGCTTCTCCGCCTCTGGTGGCGCACGTATGCAGGAAGCACTGATGTCGCTGATGCAGATGGCGAAAACCT
CTGCGGCACTGGCAAAAATGCAGGAGCGCGGCTTGCCGTACATCTCCGTGCTGACCGACCCGACGATGGG
CGGTGTTTCTGCAAGTTTCGCCATGCTGGGCGATCTCAACATCGCTGAACCGAAAGCGTTAATCGGCTTT
GCCGGTCCGCGTGTTATCGAACAGACCGTTCGCGAAAAACTGCCGCCTGGATTCCAGCGCAGTGAATTCC
TGATCGAGAAAGGCGCGATCGACATGATCGTCCGTCGTCCGGAAATGCGCCTGAAACTGGCGAGCATTCT
GGCGAAGTTGATGAATCTGCCAGCGCCGAATCCTGAAGCGCCGCGTGAAGGCGTAGTGGTACCCCCGGTA
CCGGATCAGGAACCTGAGGCCTGACTCGAGTCTGGTAAAGAAACCGCTGCTGCGAAATTTGAACGCCAGC
ACATGGACTCGTCTACTAGTCGCAGCTTAATTAACCTAAACTGCTGCCACCGCTGAGCAATAACTAGCAT
AACCCCTTGGGGCCTCTAAACGGGTCTTGAGGGGTTTTTTGCTAGCGAAAGGAGGAGTCGACTATATCCG
GATTGGCGAATGGG
[124 nt withheld, positions 4802-4925]
C
[91 nt withheld, positions 4927-5017]
A
[49 nt withheld, positions 5019-5067]
CCTTTGACGTTGGAGTCCACGTTCTTT
[37 nt withheld, positions 5095-5131]
ACCCTATCTCGGTCTATTCTTTTGATTTATAAGGGATTTTGCCGATTTCGGCCTATTGGTTAAAAAATGA
GCTGATTTAACAAAAATTTAACGCGAATTTTAACAAAATATTAACGTTTACAATTTCTGGCGGCACGATG
GCATGAGATTATCAAAAAGGATCTTCACCTAGATCCTTTTAAATTAAAAATGAAGTTTTAAATCAATCTA
AAGTATATATGAGTAAACTTGGTCTGACAGTTACCAATGCTTAATCAGTGAGGCACCTATCTCAGCGATC
TGTCTATTTCGTTCATCCATAGTTGCCTGACTCCCCGTCGTGTAGATAACTACGATACGGGAGGGCTTAC
CATCTGGCCCCAGTGCTGCAATGATACCGCGAGACCCACGCTCACCGGCTCCAGATTTATCAGCAATAAA
CCAGCCAGCCGGAAGGGCCGAGCGCAGAAGTGGTCCTGCAACTTTATCCGCCTCCATCCAGTCTATTAAT
TGTTGCCGGGAAGCTAGAGTAAGTAGTTCGCCAGTTAATAGTTTGCGCAACGTTGTTGCCATTGCTACAG
GCATCGTGGTGTCACGCTCGTCGTTTGGTATGGCTTCATTCAGCTCCGGTTCCCAACGATCAAGGCGAGT
TACATGATCCCCCATGTTGTGCAAAAAAGCGGTTAGCTCCTTCGGTCCTCCGATCGTTGTCAGAAGTAAG
TTGGCCGCAGTGTTATCACTCATGGTTATGGCAGCACTGCATAATTCTCTTACTGTCATGCCATCCGTAA
GATGCTTTTCTGTGACTGGTGAGTACTCAACCAAGTCATTCTGAGAATAGTGTATGCGGCGACCGAGTTG
CTCTTGCCCGGCGTCAATACGGGATAATACCGCGCCACATAGCAGAACTTTAAAAGTGCTCATCATTGGA
AAACGTTCTTCGGGGCGAAAACTCTCAAGGATCTTACCGCTGTTGAGATCCAGTTCGATGTAACCCACTC
GTGCACCCAACTGATCTTCAGCATCTTTTACTTTCACCAGCGTTTCTGGGTGAGCAAAAACAGGAAGGCA
AAATGCCGCAAAAAAGGGAATAAGGGCGACACGGAAATGTTGAATACTCATACTCTTCCTTTTTCAATCA
TGATTGAAGCATTTATCAGGGTTATTGTCTCATGAGCGGATACATATTTGAATGTATTTAGAAAAATAAA
CAAATAGGTCATGACCAAAATCCCTTAACGTGAGTTTTCGTTCCACTGAGCGTCAGACCCCGTAGAAAAG
ATCAAAGGATCTTCTTGAGATCCTTTTTTTCTGCGCGTAATCTGCTGCTTGCAAACAAAAAAACCACCGC
TACCAGCGGTGGTTTGTTTGCCGGATCAAGAGCTACCAACTCTTTTTCCGAAGGTAACTGGCTTCAGCAG
AGCGCAGATACCAAATACTGTCCTTCTAGTGTAGCCGTAGTTAGGCCACCACTTCAAGAACTCTGTAGCA
CCGCCTACATACCTCGCTCTGCTAATCCTGTTACCAGTGGCTGCTGCCAGTGGCGATAAGTCGTGTCTTA
CCGGGTTGGACTCAAGACGATAGTTACCGGATAAGGCGCAGCGGTCGGGCTGAACGGGGGGTTCGTGCAC
ACAGCCCAGCTTGGAGCGAACGACCTACACCGAACTGAGATACCTACAGCGTGAGCTATGAGAAAGCGCC
ACGCTTCCCGAAGGGAGAAAGGCGGACAGGTATCCGGTAAGCGGCAGGGTCGGAACAGGAGAGCGCACGA
GGGAGCTTCCAGGGGGAAACGCCTGGTATCTTTATAGTCCTGTCGGGTTTCGCCACCTCTGACTTGAGCG
TCGATTTTTGTGATGCTCGTCAGGGGGGCGGAGCCTATGGAAAAACGCCAGCAACGCGGCCTTTTTACGG
TTCCTGGCCTTTTGCTGGCCTTTTGCTCACATGTTCTTTCCTGCGTTATCCCCTGATTCTGTGGATAACC
GTATTACCGCCTTTGAGTGAGCTGATACCGCTCGCCGCAGCCGAACGACCGAGCGCAGCGAGTCAGTGAG
CGAGGAAGCGGAAGAGCGCCTGATGCGGTATTTTCTCCTTACGCATCTGTGCGGTATTTCACACCGCATA
TATGGTGCACTCTCAGTACAATCTGCTCTGATGCCGCATAGTTAAGCCAGTATACACTCCGCTATCGCTA
CGTGACTGGGTCATGGCTGCGCCCCGACACCCGCCAACACCCGCTGACGCGCCCTGACGGGCTTGTCTGC
TCCCGGCATCCGCTTACAGACAAGCTGTGACCGTCTCCGGGAGCTGCATGTGTCAGAGGTTTTCACCGTC
ATCACCGAAACGCGCGAGGCAGCTGCGGTAAAGCTCATCAGCGTGGTCGTGAAGCGATTCACAGATGTCT
GCCTGTTCATCCGCGTCCAGCTCGTTGAGTTTCTCCAGAAGCGTTAATGTCTGGCTTCTGATAAAGCGGG
CCATGTTAAGGGCGGTTTTTTCCTGTTTGGTCACTGATGCCTCCGTGTAAGGGGGATTTCTGTTCATGGG
GGTAATGATACCGATGAAACGAGAGAGGATGCTCACGATACGGGTTACTGATGATGAACATGCCCGGTTA
CTGGAACGTTGTGAGGGTAAACAACTGGCGGTATGGATGCGGCGGGACCAGAGAAAAATCACTCAGGGTC
AATGCCAGCGCTTCGTTAATACAGATGTAGGTGTTCCACAGGGTAGCCAGCAGCATCCTGCGATGCAGAT
CCGGAACATAATGGTGCAGGGCGCTGACTTCCGCGTTTCCAGACTTTACGAAACACGGAAACCGAAGACC
ATTCATGTTGTTGCTCAGGTCGCAGACGTTTTGCAGCAGCAGTCGCTTCACGTTCGCTCGCGTATCGGTG
ATTCATTCTGCTAACCAGTAAGGCAACCCCGCCAGCCTAGCCGGGTCCTCAACGACAGGAGCACGATCAT
GCTAGTCATGCCCCGCGCCCACCGGAAGGAGCTGACTGGGTTGAAGGCTCTCAAGGGCATCGGTCGAGAT
CCCGGTGCCTAATGAGTGAGCTAACTTACATTAATTGCGTTGCGCTCACTGCCCGCTTTCCAGTCGGGAA
ACCTGTCGTGCCAGCTGCATTAATGAATCGGCCAACGCGCGGGGAGAGGCGGTTTGCGTATTGGGCGCCA
GGGTGGTTTTTCTTTTCACCAGTGAGACGGGCAACAGCTGATTGCCCTTCACCGCCTGGCCCTGAGAGAG
TTGCAGCAAGCGGTCCACGCTGGTTTGCCCCAGCAGGCGAAAATCCTGTTTGATGGTGGTTAACGGCGGG
ATATAACATGAGCTGTCTTCGGTATCGTCGTATCCCACTACCGAGATGTCCGCACCAACGCGCAGCCCGG
ACTCGGTAATGGCGCGCATTGCGCCCAGCGCCATCTGATCGTTGGCAACCAGCATCGCAGTGGGAACGAT
GCCCTCATTCAGCATTTGCATGGTTTGTTGAAAACCGGACATGGCACTCCAGTCGCCTTCCCGTTCCGCT
ATCGGCTGAATTTGATTGCGAGTGAGATATTTATGCCAGCCAGCCAGACGCAGACGCGCCGAGACAGAAC
TTAATGGGCCCGCTAACAGCGCGATTTGCTGGTGACCCAATGCGACCAGATGCTCCACGCCCAGTCGCGT
ACCGTCTTCATGGGAGAAAATAATACTGTTGATGGGTGTCTGGTCAGAGACATCAAGAAATAACGCCGGA
ACATTAGTGCAGGCAGCTTCCACAGCAATGGCATCCTGGTCATCCAGCGGATAGTTAATGATCAGCCCAC
TGACGCGTTGCGCGAGAAGATTGTGCACCGCCGCTTTACAGGCTTCGACGCCGCTTCGTTCTACCATCGA
CACCACCACGCTGGCACCCAGTTGATCGGCGCGAGATTTAATCGCCGCGACAATTTGCGACGGCGCGTGC
AGGGCCAGACTGGAGGTGGCAACGCCAATCAGCAACGACTGTTTGCCCGCCAGTTGTTGTGCCACGCGGT
TGGGAATGTAATTCAGCTCCGCCATCGCCGCTTCCACTTTTTCCCGCGTTTTCGCAGAAACGTGGCTGGC
CTGGTTCACCACGCGGGAAACGGTCTGATAAGAGACACCGGCATACTCTGCGACATCGTATAACGTTACT
GGTTTCACATTCACCACCCTGAATTGACTCTCTTCCGGGCGCTATCATGCCATACCGCGAAAGGTTTTGC
GCCATTCGATGGTGTCCGGGATCTCGACGCTCTCCCTTATGCGACTCCTGCATTAGGAAGCAGCCCAGTA
GTAGGTTGAGGCCGTTGAGCACCGCCGCCGCAAGGAATGGTGCATGCAAGGAGATGGCGCCCAACAGTCC
CCCGGCCACGGGGCCTGCCACCATACCCACGCCGAAACAAGCGCTCATGAGCCCGAAGTGGCGAGCCCGA
TCTTCCCCATCGGTGATGTCGGCGATATAGGCGCCAGCAACCGCACCTGTGGCGCCGGTGATGCCGGCCA
CGATGCGTCCGGCGTAGCCTAGGATCGAGATCGATCTCGATCCCGCGAAATTAATACGACTCACTATA
