>Addgene plasmid #66865 | pETM6-M.accABCD | addgene partial sequence | sequence record 117270 | pBRrevBam 5'-GGTGATGTCGGCGATATAGG-3'
AAATTAATACGACTCACTATAGGGGAATTGTGAGCGGATAACAATTCCCCTCTAGAAATAATTTTGTTTA
ACTTTAAGAAGGAGATATACATAATACATATGAGTCTGAATTTCCTTGATTTTGAACAGCCGATTGCANA
GCTGGAAGCGAAAATCGATTCTCTGACTGCGGTTAGCCGTCAGGATGAGAAACTGGATATTAACATCGAT
GAAGAAGTGCATCGTCTGCGTGAAAAAAGCGTAGAACTGACACGTAAAATCTTCGCCGATCTCGGTGCAT
GGCAGATTGCGCAACTGGCACGCCATCCACAGCGTCCTTATACCCTGGATTACGTTCGCCTGGCATTTGA
TGAATTTGACGAACTGGCTGGCGACCGCGCGTATGCAGACGATAAAGCTATCGTCGGTGGTATCGCCCGT
CTCGATGGTCGTCCGGTGATGATCATTGGTCATCAAAAAGGTCGTGAAACCAAAGAAAAAATTCGCCGTA
ACTTTGGTATGCCANCGCCAGAAGGTTACCGCAAAGCACTGCG
