>Addgene plasmid #66865 | pETM6-M.accABCD | addgene partial sequence | sequence record 118204 | pK03-R 5'-TTAATGCGCCGCTACAGGGCG-3'
TATTGCTCAGCGGTGGCAGCAGTTTAGGTTAATTAAGCTGCGACTAGTAGACGAGTCCATGTGCTGGCGT
TCAAATTTCGCAGCAGCGGTTTCTTTACCAGACTCGAGTCAGGCCTCAGGTTCCTGATCCGGTACCGGGG
GTACCACTACGCCTTCACGCGGCGCTTCAGGATTCGGCGCTGGCAGATTCATCAACTTCGCCAGAATGCT
CGCCAGTTTCAGGCGCATTTCCGGACGACGGACGATCATGTCGATCGCGCCTTTCTCGATCAGGAATTCA
CTGCGCTGGAATCCAGGCGGCAGTTTTTCGCGAACGGTCTGTTCGATAACACGCGGACCGGCAAAGCCGA
TTAACGCTT
