>Addgene plasmid #66865 | pETM6-M.accABCD | addgene partial sequence | sequence record 118244 | accC-N 5'-gctttcgggccaatgaagat-3'
TGGCGTTCTCGGAGAGGAAGCCGTAACCCGGATGGATTGCTACTGCGCCGGTGATTTCAGCGGCGCTGAT
GATTGCCGGGATGTTCAGATAACTTTTTACTGACGGAGCAGGGCCAATACAGACCGTTTCATCTGCCAGT
AATACGTGTTTTAGATCGCGATCCGCGCTGGAGTGCACAGCGACAGTCTTGATGCCCAGTTCTTTACAGG
CACGAAGAATACGCAATGCAATCTCGCCGCGGTTGGCAATAACAATTTTATCCAGCATATGTATATCTCC
TTCTTAAAGTTAAACAAAATTATTTCTAGAGGGGAATTGTTATCCGCTCACAATTCCCCTATAGTGAGTC
GTATTAATTTCGCGGGATCGAGATCGATCTCGATCCTAGCAAAAAACCCCTCAAGACCCGTTTAGAGGCC
CCAAGGGGTTATGCTAGTTATTGCTCAGCGGTGGCAGCAGTTTAGGTTAATTAAGCTGCGACTAGTAGAC
GAGTCCATGTGCTGGCGTTCAAATTTCGCAGCAGCGGTTTCTTTACCAGACTCGAGTTA
[240 nt withheld, positions 550-789]
CGCTGCTGCTG
